>Addgene plasmid #27082 | pCXLE-EGFP | addgene full sequence | sequence record 190069 | Addgene NGS Result
GATCCGCTGCATTAATGAATCGGCCAACGCGCGGGGAGAGGCGGTTTGCGTATTGGGCGCTCTTCCGCTT
CCTCGCTCACTGACTCGCTGCGCTCGGTCGTTCGGCTGCGGCGAGCGGTATCAGCTCACTCAAAGGCGGT
AATACGGTTATCCACAGAATCAGGGGATAACGCAGGAAAGAACATGTGAGCAAAAGGCCAGCAAAAGGCC
AGGAACCGTAAAAAGGCCGCGTTGCTGGCGTTTTTCCATAGGCTCCGCCCCCCTGACGAGCATCACAAAA
ATCGACGCTCAAGTCAGAGGTGGCGAAACCCGACAGGACTATAAAGATACCAGGCGTTTCCCCCTGGAAG
CTCCCTCGTGCGCTCTCCTGTTCCGACCCTGCCGCTTACCGGATACCTGTCCGCCTTTCTCCCTTCGGGA
AGCGTGGCGCTTTCTCATAGCTCACGCTGTAGGTATCTCAGTTCGGTGTAGGTCGTTCGCTCCAAGCTGG
GCTGTGTGCACGAACCCCCCGTTCAGCCCGACCGCTGCGCCTTATCCGGTAACTATCGTCTTGAGTCCAA
CCCGGTAAGACACGACTTATCGCCACTGGCAGCAGCCACTGGTAACAGGATTAGCAGAGCGAGGTATGTA
GGCGGTGCTACAGAGTTCTTGAAGTGGTGGCCTAACTACGGCTACACTAGAAGAACAGTATTTGGTATCT
GCGCTCTGCTGAAGCCAGTTACCTTCGGAAAAAGAGTTGGTAGCTCTTGATCCGGCAAACAAACCACCGC
TGGTAGCGGTGGTTTTTTTGTTTGCAAGCAGCAGATTACGCGCAGAAAAAAAGGATCTCAAGAAGATCCT
TTGATCTTTTCTACGGGGTCTGACGCTCAGTGGAACGAAAACTCACGTTAAGGGATTTTGGTCATGAGAT
TATCAAAAAGGATCTTCACCTAGATCCTTTTAAATTAAAAATGAAGTTTTAAATCAATCTAAAGTATATA
TGAGTAAACTTGGTCTGACAGTTACCAATGCTTAATCAGTGAGGCACCTATCTCAGCGATCTGTCTATTT
CGTTCATCCATAGTTGCCTGACTCCCCGTCGTGTAGATAACTACGATACGGGAGGGCTTACCATCTGGCC
CCAGTGCTGCAATGATACCGCGAGACCCACGCTCACCGGCTCCAGATTTATCAGCAATAAACCAGCCAGC
CGGAAGGGCCGAGCGCAGAAGTGGTCCTGCAACTTTATCCGCCTCCATCCAGTCTATTAATTGTTGCCGG
GAAGCTAGAGTAAGTAGTTCGCCAGTTAATAGTTTGCGCAACGTTGTTGCCATTGCTACAGGCATCGTGG
TGTCACGCTCGTCGTTTGGTATGGCTTCATTCAGCTCCGGTTCCCAACGATCAAGGCGAGTTACATGATC
CCCCATGTTGTGCAAAAAAGCGGTTAGCTCCTTCGGTCCTCCGATCGTTGTCAGAAGTAAGTTGGCCGCA
GTGTTATCACTCATGGTTATGGCAGCACTGCATAATTCTCTTACTGTCATGCCATCCGTAAGATGCTTTT
CTGTGACTGGTGAGTACTCAACCAAGTCATTCTGAGAATAGTGTATGCGGCGACCGAGTTGCTCTTGCCC
GGCGTCAATACGGGATAATACCGCGCCACATAGCAGAACTTTAAAAGTGCTCATCATTGGAAAACGTTCT
TCGGGGCGAAAACTCTCAAGGATCTTACCGCTGTTGAGATCCAGTTCGATGTAACCCACTCGTGCACCCA
ACTGATCTTCAGCATCTTTTACTTTCACCAGCGTTTCTGGGTGAGCAAAAACAGGAAGGCAAAATGCCGC
AAAAAAGGGAATAAGGGCGACACGGAAATGTTGAATACTCATACTCTTCCTTTTTCAATATTATTGAAGC
ATTTATCAGGGTTATTGTCTCATGAGCGGATACATATTTGAATGTATTTAGAAAAATAAACAAATAGGGG
TTCCGCGCACATTTCCCCGAAAAGTGCCACCTGGGTCGACATTGATTATTGACTAGTTATTAATAGTAAT
CAATTACGGGGTCATTAGTTCATAGCCCATATATGGAGTTCCGCGTTACATAACTTACGGTAAATGGCCC
GCCTGGCTGACCGCCCAACGACCCCCGCCCATTGACGTCAATAATGACGTATGTTCCCATAGTAACGCCA
ATAGGGACTTTCCATTGACGTCAATGGGTGGAGTATTTACGGTAAACTGCCCACTTGGCAGTACATCAAG
TGTATCATATGCCAAGTACGCCCCCTATTGACGTCAATGACGGTAAATGGCCCGCCTGGCATTATGCCCA
GTACATGACCTTATGGGACTTTCCTACTTGGCAGTACATCTACGTATTAGTCATCGCTATTACCATGGTC
GAGGTGAGCCCCACGTTCTGCTTCACTCTCCCCATCTCCCCCCCCTCCCCACCCCCAATTTTGTATTTAT
TTATTTTTTAATTATTTTGTGCAGCGATGGGGGCGGGGGGGGGGGGGGGGCGCGCGCCAGGCGGGGCGGG
GCGGGGCGAGGGGCGGGGCGGGCGAGGCGGAGAGGTGCGGCGGCAGCCAATCAGAGCGGCGCGCTCCGAA
AGTTTCCTTTTATGGCGAGGCGGCGGCGGCGGCGGCCCTATAAAAAGCGAAGCGCGCGGCGGGCGGGAGT
CGCTGCGCGCTGCCTTCGCCCCGTGCCCCGCTCCGCCGCCGCCTCGCGCCGCCCGCCCCGGCTCTGACTG
ACCGCGTTACTCCCACAGGTGAGCGGGCGGGACGGCCCTTCTCCTCCGGGCTGTAATTAGCGCTTGGTTT
AATGACGGCTTGTTTCTTTTCTGTGGCTGCGTGAAAGCCTTGAGGGGCTCCGGGAGGGCCCTTTGTGCGG
GGGGAGCGGCTCGGGGGGTGCGTGCGTGTGTGTGTGCGTGGGGAGCGCCGCGTGCGGCTCCGCGCTGCCC
GGCGGCTGTGAGCGCTGCGGGCGCGGCGCGGGGCTTTGTGCGCTCCGCAGTGTGCGCGAGGGGAGCGCGG
CCGGGGGCGGTGCCCCGCGGTGCGGGGGGGGCTGCGAGGGGAACAAAGGCTGCGTGCGGGGTGTGTGCGT
GGGGGGGTGAGCAGGGGGTGTGGGCGCGTCGGTCGGGCTGCAACCCCCCCTGCACCCCCCTCCCCGAGTT
GCTGAGCACGGCCCGGCTTCGGGTGCGGGGCTCCGTACGGGGCGTGGCGCGGGGCTCGCCGTGCCGGGCG
GGGGGTGGCGGCAGGTGGGGGTGCCGGGCGGGGCGGGGCCGCCTCGGGCCGGGGAGGGCTCGGGGGAGGG
GCGCGGCGGCCCCCGGAGCGCCGGCGGCTGTCGAGGCGCGGCGAGCCGCAGCCATTGCCTTTTATGGTAA
TCGTGCGAGAGGGCGCAGGGACTTCCTTTGTCCCAAATCTGTGCGGAGCCGAAATCTGGGAGGCGCCGCC
GCACCCCCTCTAGCGGGCGCGGGGCGAAGCGGTGCGGCGCCGGCAGGAAGGAAATGGGCGGGGAGGGCCT
TCGTGCGTCGCCGCGCCGCCGTCCCCTTCTCCCTCTCCAGCCTCGGGGCTGTCCGCGGGGGGACGGCTGC
CTTCGGGGGGGACGGGGCAGGGCGGGGTTCGGCTTCTGGCGTGTGACCGGCGGCTCTAGAGCCTCTGCTA
ACCATGTTCATGCCTTCTTCTTTTTCCTACAGCTCCTGGGCAACGTGCTGGTTATTGTGCTGTCTCATCA
TTTTGGCAAAGAATTCGCCACCATGGTGAGCAAGGGCGAGGAGCTGTTCACCGGGGTGGTGCCCATCCTG
GTCGAGCTGGACGGCGACGTAAACGGCCACAAGTTCAGCGTGTCCGGCGAGGGCGAGGGCGATGCCACCT
ACGGCAAGCTGACCCTGAAGTTCATCTGCACCACCGGCAAGCTGCCCGTGCCCTGGCCCACCCTCGTGAC
CACCCTGACCTACGGCGTGCAGTGCTTCAGCCGCTACCCCGACCACATGAAGCAGCACGACTTCTTCAAG
TCCGCCATGCCCGAAGGCTACGTCCAGGAGCGCACCATCTTCTTCAAGGACGACGGCAACTACAAGACCC
GCGCCGAGGTGAAGTTCGAGGGCGACACCCTGGTGAACCGCATCGAGCTGAAGGGCATCGACTTCAAGGA
GGACGGCAACATCCTGGGGCACAAGCTGGAGTACAACTACAACAGCCACAACGTCTATATCATGGCCGAC
AAGCAGAAGAACGGCATCAAGGTGAACTTCAAGATCCGCCACAACATCGAGGACGGCAGCGTGCAGCTCG
CCGACCACTACCAGCAGAACACCCCCATCGGCGACGGCCCCGTGCTGCTGCCCGACAACCACTACCTGAG
CACCCAGTCCGCCCTGAGCAAAGACCCCAACGAGAAGCGCGATCACATGGTCCTGCTGGAGTTCGTGACC
GCCGCCGGGATCACTCTCGGCATGGACGAGCTGTACAAGTAAGAATTCAAGCTTCGGGGACTAGTCATAT
GATAATCAACCTCTGGATTACAAAATTTGTGAAAGATTGACTGGTATTCTTAACTATGTTGCTCCTTTTA
CGCTATGTGGATACGCTGCTTTAATGCCTTTGTATCATGCTATTGCTTCCCGTATGGCTTTCATTTTCTC
CTCCTTGTATAAATCCTGGTTGCTGTCTCTTTATGAGGAGTTGTGGCCCGTTGTCAGGCAACGTGGCGTG
GTGTGCACTGTGTTTGCTGACGCAACCCCCACTGGTTGGGGCATTGCCACCACCTGTCAGCTCCTTTCCG
GGACTTTCGCTTTCCCCCTCCCTATTGCCACGGCGGAACTCATCGCCGCCTGCCTTGCCCGCTGCTGGAC
AGGGGCTCGGCTGTTGGGCACTGACAATTCCGTGGTGTTGTCGGGGAAGCTGACGTCCTTTCCATGGCTG
CTCGCCTGTGTTGCCACCTGGATTCTGCGCGGGACGTCCTTCTGCTACGTCCCTTCGGCCCTCAATCCAG
CGGACCTTCCTTCCCGCGGCCTGCTGCCGGCTCTGCGGCCTCTTCCGCGTCTTCGCCTTCGCCCTCAGAC
GAGTCGGATCTCCCTTTGGGCCGCCTCCCCGCATCGGTAAATTCACTCCTCAGGTGCAGGCTGCCTATCA
GAAGGTGGTGGCTGGTGTGGCCAATGCCCTGGCTCACAAATACCACTGAGATCTTTTTCCCTCTGCCAAA
AATTATGGGGACATCATGAAGCCCCTTGAGCATCTGACTTCTGGCTAATAAAGGAAATTTATTTTCATTG
CAATAGTGTGTTGGAATTTTTTGTGTCTCTCACTCGGAAGGACATATGGGAGGGCAAATCATTTAAAACA
TCAGAATGAGTATTTGGTTTAGAGTTTGGCAACATATGCCCATATGCTGGCTGCCATGAACAAAGGTTGG
CTATAAAGAGGTCATCAGTATATGAAACAGCCCCCTGCTGTCCATTCCTTATTCCATAGAAAAGCCTTGA
CTTGAGGTTAGATTTTTTTTATATTTTGTTTTGTGTTATTTTTTTCTTTAACATCCCTAAAATTTTCCTT
ACATGTTTTACTAGCCAGATTTTTCCTCCTCTCCTGACTACTCCCAGTCATAGCTGTCCCTCTTCTCTTA
TGGAGATCCCTCGACCTGCAGCCCAAGCTTGGCGTAATCATGGTCATAGCTGTTTCCTGTGTGAAATTGT
TATCCGCTCACAATTCCACACAACATACGAGCCGGAAGCATAAAGTGTAAAGCCTGGGGTGCCTAATGAG
TGAGCTAACTCACATTAATTGCGTTGCGCTCACTGCCCGCTTTCCAGTCGGGAAACCTGTCGTGCCAGCG
GATCTCAATTCCGATCATATTCAATAACCCTTAATATAACTTCGTATAATGTATGCTATACGAAGTTATT
AGGTCTGAAGAGGAGTTTACGTCCAGCCAAGCTTAGGATCAATTCTCATGTTTGACAGCTTATCATCGAT
AAGCTGATCCTCACAGGCCGCACCCAGCTTTTCTTCCGTTGCCCCAGTAGCATCTCTGTCTGGTGACCTT
GAAGAGGAAGAGGAGGGGTCCCGAGAATCCCCATCCCTACCGTCCAGCAAAAAGGGGGACGAGGAATTTG
AGGCCTGGCTTGAGGCTCAGGACGCAAATCTTGAGGATGTTCAGCGGGAGTTTTCCGGGCTGCGAGTAAT
TGGTGATGAGGACGAGGATGGTTCGGAGGATGGGGAATTTTCAGACCTGGATCTGTCTGACAGCGACCAT
GAAGGGGATGAGGGTGGGGGGGCTGTTGGAGGGGGCAGGAGTCTGCACTCCCTGTATTCACTGAGCGTCG
TCTAATAAAGATGTCTATTGATCTCTTTTAGTGTGAATCATGTCTGACGAGGGGCCAGGTACAGGACCTG
GAAATGGCCTAGGAGAGAAGGGAGACACATCTGGACCAGAAGGCTCCGGCGGCAGTGGACCTCAAAGAAG
AGGGGGTGATAACCATGGACGAGGACGGGGAAGAGGACGAGGACGAGGAGGCGGAAGACCAGGAGCCCCG
GGCGGCTCAGGATCAGGGCCAAGACATAGAGATGGTGTCCGGAGACCCCAAAAACGTCCAAGTTGCATTG
GCTGCAAAGGGACCCACGGTGGAACAGGAGCAGGAGCAGGAGCGGGAGGGGCAGGAGCAGGAGGGGCAGG
AGCAGGAGGAGGGGCAGGAGCAGGAGGAGGGGCAGGAGGGGCAGGAGGGGCAGGAGGGGCAGGAGCAGGA
GGAGGGGCAGGAGCAGGAGGAGGGGCAGGAGGGGCAGGAGGGGCAGGAGCAGGAGGAGGGGCAGGAGCAG
GAGGAGGGGCAGGAGGGGCAGGAGCAGGAGGAGGGGCAGGAGGGGCAGGAGGGGCAGGAGCAGGAGGAGG
GGCAGGAGCAGGAGGAGGGGCAGGAGGGGCAGGAGCAGGAGGAGGGGCAGGAGGGGCAGGAGGGGCAGGA
GCAGGAGGAGGGGCAGGAGCAGGAGGGGCAGGAGGGGCAGGAGGGGCAGGAGCAGGAGGGGCAGGAGCAG
GAGGAGGGGCAGGAGGGGCAGGAGGGGCAGGAGCAGGAGGGGCAGGAGCAGGAGGGGCAGGAGCAGGAGG
GGCAGGAGCAGGAGGGGCAGGAGGGGCAGGAGCAGGAGGGGCAGGAGGGGCAGGAGCAGGAGGGGCAGGA
GGGGCAGGAGCAGGAGGAGGGGCAGGAGGGGCAGGAGCAGGAGGAGGGGCAGGAGGGGCAGGAGCAGGAG
GGGCAGGAGGGGCAGGAGCAGGAGGGGCAGGAGGGGCAGGAGCAGGAGGGGCAGGAGGGGCAGGAGCAGG
AGGAGGGGCAGGAGCAGGAGGGGCAGGAGCAGGAGGTGGAGGCCGGGGTCGAGGAGGCAGTGGAGGCCGG
GGTCGAGGAGGTAGTGGAGGCCGGGGTCGAGGAGGTAGTGGAGGCCGCCGGGGTAGAGGACGTGAAAGAG
CCAGGGGGGGAAGTCGTGAAAGAGCCAGGGGGAGAGGTCGTGGACGTGGAGAAAAGAGGCCCAGGAGTCC
CAGTAGTCAGTCATCATCATCCGGGTCTCCACCGCGCAGGCCCCCTCCAGGTAGAAGGCCATTTTTCCAC
CCTGTAGGGGAAGCCGATTATTTTGAATACCACCAAGAAGGTGGCCCAGATGGTGAGCCTGACGTGCCCC
CGGGAGCGATAGAGCAGGGCCCCGCAGATGACCCAGGAGAAGGCCCAAGCACTGGACCCCGGGGTCAGGG
TGATGGAGGCAGGCGCAAAAAAGGAGGGTGGTTTGGAAAGCATCGTGGTCAAGGAGGTTCCAACCCGAAA
TTTGAGAACATTGCAGAAGGTTTAAGAGCTCTCCTGGCTAGGAGTCACGTAGAAAGGACTACCGACGAAG
GAACTTGGGTCGCCGGTGTGTTCGTATATGGAGGTAGTAAGACCTCCCTTTACAACCTAAGGCGAGGAAC
TGCCCTTGCTATTCCACAATGTCGTCTTACACCATTGAGTCGTCTCCCCTTTGGAATGGCCCCTGGACCC
GGCCCACAACCTGGCCCGCTAAGGGAGTCCATTGTCTGTTATTTCATGGTCTTTTTACAAACTCATATAT
TTGCTGAGGTTTTGAAGGATGCGATTAAGGACCTTGTTATGACAAAGCCCGCTCCTACCTGCAATATCAG
GGTGACTGTGTGCAGCTTTGACGATGGAGTAGATTTGCCTCCCTGGTTTCCACCTATGGTGGAAGGGGCT
GCCGCGGAGGGTGATGACGGAGATGACGGAGATGAAGGAGGTGATGGAGATGAGGGTGAGGAAGGGCAGG
AGTGATGTAACTTGTTAGGAGACGCCCTCAATCGTATTAAAAGCCGTGTATTCCCCCGCACTAAAGAATA
AATCCCCAGTAGACATCATGCGTGCTGTTGGTGTATTTCTGGCCATCTGTCTTGTCACCATTTTCGTCCT
CCCAACATGGGGCAATTGCCGGAACCCTTAATATAACTTCGTATAATGTATGCTATACGAAGTTATTAGG
TCCCTCGAAGAGGTTCACTAGCGGATCTCAATTGGGCATACCCATGTTGTCACGTCACTCAGCTCCGCGC
TCAACACCTTCTCGCGTTGGAAAACATTAGCGACATTTACCTGGTGAGCAATCAGACATGCGACGGCTTT
AGCCTGGCCTCCTTAAATTCACCTAAGAATGGGAGCAACCAGCAGGAAAAGGACAAGCAGCGAAAATTCA
CGCCCCCTTGGGAGGTGGCGGCATATGCAAAGGATAGCACTCCCACTCTACTACTGGGTATCATATGCTG
ACTGTATATGCATGAGGATAGCATATGCTACCCGGATACAGATTAGGATAGCATATACTACCCAGATATA
GATTAGGATAGCATATGCTACCCAGATATAGATTAGGATAGCCTATGCTACCCAGATATAAATTAGGATA
GCATATACTACCCAGATATAGATTAGGATAGCATATGCTACCCAGATATAGATTAGGATAGCCTATGCTA
CCCAGATATAGATTAGGATAGCATATGCTACCCAGATATAGATTAGGATAGCATATGCTATCCAGATATT
TGGGTAGTATATGCTACCCAGATATAAATTAGGATAGCATATACTACCCTAATCTCTATTAGGATAGCAT
ATGCTACCCGGATACAGATTAGGATAGCATATACTACCCAGATATAGATTAGGATAGCATATGCTACCCA
GATATAGATTAGGATAGCCTATGCTACCCAGATATAAATTAGGATAGCATATACTACCCAGATATAGATT
AGGATAGCATATGCTACCCAGATATAGATTAGGATAGCCTATGCTACCCAGATATAGATTAGGATAGCAT
ATGCTATCCAGATATTTGGGTAGTATATGCTACCCATGGCAACATTAGCCCACCGTGCTCTCAGCGACCT
CGTGAATATGAGGACCAACAACCCTGTGCTTGGCGCTCAGGCGCAAGTGTGTGTAATTTGTCCTCCAGAT
CGCAGCAATCGCGCCCCTATCTTGGCCCGCCCACCTACTTATGCAGGTATTCCCCGGGGTGCCATTAGTG
GTTTTGTGGGCAAGTGGTTTGACCGCAGTGGTTAGCGGGGTTACAATCAGCCAAGTTATTACACCCTTAT
TTTACAGTCCAAAACCGCAGGGCGGCGTGTGGGGGCTGACGCGTGCCCCCACTCCACAATTTCAAAAAAA
AGAGTGGCCACTTGTCTTTGTTTATGGGCCCCATTGGCGTGGAGCCCCGTTTAATTTTCGGGGGTGTTAG
AGACAACCAGTGGAGTCCGCTGCTGTCGGCGTCCACTCTCTTTCCCCTTGTTACAAATAGAGTGTAACAA
CATGGTTCACCTGTCTTGGTCCCTGCCTGGGACACATCTTAATAACCCCAGTATCATATTGCACTAGGAT
TATGTGTTGCCCATAGCCATAAATTCGTGTGAGATGGACATCCAGTCTTTACGGCTTGTCCCCACCCCAT
GGATTTCTATTGTTAAAGATATTCAGAATGTTTCATTCCTACACTAGTATTTATTGCCCAAGGGGTTTGT
GAGGGTTATATTGGTGTCATAGCACAATGCCACCACTGAACCCCCCGTCCAAATTTTATTCTGGGGGCGT
CACCTGAAACCTTGTTTTCGAGCACCTCACATACACCTTACTGTTCACAACTCAGCAGTTATTCTATTAG
CTAAACGAAGGAGAATGAAGAAGCAGGCGAAGATTCAGGAGAGTTCACTGCCCGCTCCTTGATCTTCAGC
CACTGCCCTTGTGACTAAAATGGTTCACTACCCTCGTGGAATCCTGACCCCATGTAAATAAAACCGTGAC
AGCTCATGGGGTGGGAGATATCGCTGTTCCTTAGGACCCTTTTACTAACCCTAATTCGATAGCATATGCT
TCCCGTTGGGTAACATATGCTATTGAATTAGGGTTAGTCTGGATAGTATATACTACTACCCGGGAAGCAT
ATGCTACCCGTTTAGGGTTAACAAGGGGGCCTTATAAACACTATTGCTAATGCCCTCTTGAGGGTCCGCT
TATCGGTAGCTACACAGGCCCCTCTGATTGACGTTGGTGTAGCCTCCCGTAGTCTTCCTGGGCCCCTGGG
AGGTACATGTCCCCCAGCATTGGTGTAAGAGCTTCAGCCAAGAGTTACACATAAAGGCAATGTTGTGTTG
CAGTCCACAGACTGCAAAGTCTGCTCCAGGATGAAAGCCACTCAGTGTTGGCAAATGTGCACATCCATTT
ATAAGGATGTCAACTACAGTCAGAGAACCCCTTTGTGTTTGGTCCCCCCCCGTGTCACATGTGGAACAGG
GCCCAGTTGGCAAGTTGTACCAACCAACTGAAGGGATTACATGCACTGCCCCGCGAAGAAGGGGCAGAGA
TGTCGTAGTCAGGTTTAGTTCGTCCGGGGCGGGGATCGATCCTCTAGAGTCGACGCTAGCG
Features (pLannotate 1.2.2; 24 found; start..end, strand, type, name):
      6..60      -  CDS            lacI (fragment): lac repressor; lacI; The lac repressor binds to the lac operator to inhibit transcription in E. coli. This inhibition can be relieved by adding lactose or isopropyl-β-D-thiogalactopyranoside (IPTG).
    243..831     -  rep_origin     ori: high-copy-number ColE1/pMB1/pBR322/pUC origin of replication
   1002..1862    -  CDS            AmpR: β-lactamase; bla; confers resistance to ampicillin, carbenicillin, and related antibiotics
   1863..1967    -  promoter       AmpR promoter: bla
   1998..2377    +  enhancer       CMV enhancer: human cytomegalovirus immediate early enhancer
   2379..2655    +  promoter       chicken β-actin promoter: No description available
   2656..3672    +  intron         chimeric intron: chimera between introns from chicken β-actin and rabbit β-globin
   3670..3738    +  CDS            HBB (fragment): HBB_LEPEU - Experimental evidence at protein level: Swiss-Prot protein existence level 1. Involved in oxygen transport from the lung to the various peripheral tissues. From Lepus europaeus (European hare).
   3733..4452    +  CDS            EGFP: the original enhanced GFP (Yang et al., 1996) mammalian codon-optimized
   4484..5072    +  misc_feature   WPRE: woodchuck hepatitis virus posttranscriptional regulatory element
   5076..5156    +  CDS            HBB (fragment): HBB_PONPY - Experimental evidence at transcript level: Swiss-Prot protein existence level 2. Involved in oxygen transport from the lung to the various peripheral tissues. From Pongo pygmaeus (Bornean orangutan).
   5227..5282    +  polyA_signal   β-globin poly(A) signal: rabbit β-globin polyadenylation signal (Gil and Proudfoot, 1987)
   5665..5687    -  protein_bind   lac operator (fragment): The lac repressor binds to the lac operator to inhibit transcription in E. coli. This inhibition can be relieved by adding lactose or isopropyl-β-D-thiogalactopyranoside (IPTG). lac repressor encoded by lacI
   5691..5721    -  promoter       lac promoter: promoter for the E. coli lac operon
   5736..5757    -  protein_bind   CAP binding site: CAP binding activates transcription in the presence of cAMP. E. coli catabolite activator protein
   5770..5809    -  CDS            lacI (fragment): lac repressor; lacI; The lac repressor binds to the lac operator to inhibit transcription in E. coli. This inhibition can be relieved by adding lactose or isopropyl-β-D-thiogalactopyranoside (IPTG).
   5846..5879    -  protein_bind   loxP: Cre-mediated recombination occurs in the 8-bp core sequence (GCATACAT). Cre recombinase
   5932..5955    +  promoter       tet promoter (fragment): E. coli promoter for tetracycline efflux protein gene
   5958..6302    +  CDS            BRRF2_EBVB9 (fragment): Protein inferred from homology: Swiss-Prot protein existence level 3. From Epstein-Barr virus (strain B95-8) (HHV-4) (Human herpesvirus 4).
   6340..8265    +  CDS            EBNA1: Epstein-Barr nuclear antigen 1, also known as EBNA-1 crucial for latent viral infection, and for episomal amplification of vectors containing the oriP origin (Okita et al., 2013)
   8348..8416    +  CDS            gL (fragment): GL_EBVB9 - Experimental evidence at protein level: Swiss-Prot protein existence level 1. The heterodimer glycoprotein H-glycoprotein L is required for the fusion of viral and plasma membranes leading to virus entry into the host cell. Acts as a functional inhibitor of gH and maintains gH in an inhibited form. Upon binding to host integrins, gL dissociates from gH leading to activation of the viral fusion glycoproteins gB and gH. Fusion of EBV with B-lymphocytes requires the additional receptor- binding protein gp42, which forms a complex with gH/gL. The heterodimer gH/gL targets also host EPHA
   8433..8466    -  protein_bind   loxP: Cre-mediated recombination occurs in the 8-bp core sequence (GCATACAT). Cre recombinase
   8500..8652    +  CDS            gL (fragment): GL_EBVA8 - Experimental evidence at protein level: Swiss-Prot protein existence level 1. The heterodimer glycoprotein H-glycoprotein L is required for the fusion of viral and plasma membranes leading to virus entry into the host cell. Acts as a functional inhibitor of gH and maintains gH in an inhibited form. Upon binding to host integrins, gL dissociates from gH leading to activation of the viral fusion glycoproteins gB and gH. The heterodimer gH/gL targets also host EPHA2 to promote viral entry. From Epstein-Barr virus (strain AG876) (HHV-4) (Human herpesvirus 4).
   8653..10442   +  rep_origin     oriP: Epstein-Barr virus oriP replication origin (Yates et al., 2000)
