[The description below was written by a language model from this plasmid's Addgene catalogue record and pLannotate feature annotations shown in this document.]
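Description:
pCXLE-EGFP is a mammalian expression plasmid of about 10.9 kb, built on the pCXLE backbone and designed for integration-free, episomal expression of EGFP. According to the record, the backbone draws on pCEP4 for its Epstein-Barr virus components and carries a CAG promoter. In bacteria it is maintained at high copy through a ColE1/pUC-type origin and selected with ampicillin via the β-lactamase gene. No mammalian drug-selection marker appears in the feature table.

The expression cassette uses the composite CAG promoter, made up of the CMV immediate-early enhancer, the chicken β-actin promoter and a chimeric β-actin/β-globin intron, to drive strong, broadly active transcription of EGFP, which was cloned into an EcoRI site. Downstream, a WPRE enhances transcript stability and expression, and a rabbit β-globin polyadenylation signal terminates the message. The short "HBB" fragments flagging the insert are most likely residual β-globin sequence from the promoter and terminator regions rather than separate coding elements.

Episomal persistence comes from the EBV oriP origin together with the EBNA1 gene. EBNA1 protein binds oriP to allow replication and tethering of the plasmid to host chromosomes in dividing primate cells without genomic integration, and the plasmid is gradually lost over time. Two loxP sites in the same orientation flank the EBNA1 region, so Cre recombinase could excise it and abolish episomal maintenance. Small annotated EBV and lac fragments are carry-over from the parental vectors.

The plasmid comes from work on generating integration-free human iPS cells. There it logically serves as a fluorescent control for monitoring transfection efficiency and episome retention alongside the reprogramming-factor vectors of the same series.
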