Addgene plasmid #27082: pCXLE-EGFP
Purpose: Integration-free (episomal) expression of EGFP
Depositing lab: Shinya Yamanaka. Publication: A more efficient method to generate integration-free human iPS cells. Okita K, Matsumura Y, Sato Y, Okada A, Morizane A, Okamoto S, Hong H, Nakagawa M, Tanabe K, Tezuka KI, Shibata T, Kunisada T, Takahashi M, Takahashi J, Saji H, Yamanaka S. Nat Methods. 2011 May;8(5):409-12 10.1038/nmeth.1591 PubMed 21460823.
Backbone
  Vector backbone: pCXLE
  Backbone size w/o insert (bp): 10180
  Vector type: Mammalian Expression
Growth in bacteria
  Bacterial resistance: Ampicillin, 100 μg/mL
  Growth temperature: 37°C
  Growth strain: DH5alpha
  Copy number: High Copy
Gene/Insert
  Gene/Insert name: eGFP
  Insert size (bp): 732
  Cloning method: Restriction Enzyme; 5′ cloning site EcoRI (not destroyed); 3′ cloning site EcoRI (not destroyed)
  Sequencing primers: 5′ pCAG-F; 3′ WPRE-R
Resource information
  A portion of this plasmid was derived from a plasmid made by: pCEP4 is from Invitrogen. CAG Promoter was from Dr. Jun-ichi Miyazaki of Osaka University Graduate School of Medicine. In publication using this plasmid, please cite: Efficient selection for high-expression transfectants with a novel eukaryotic vector. Gene 108:193-200, 1991. Niwa, H., Yamamura, K. & Miyazaki, J.
Terms and licenses: Academic/Nonprofit Terms; Industry Terms: Not Available to Industry
How to cite: pCXLE-EGFP was a gift from Shinya Yamanaka (Addgene plasmid # 27082 ; http://n2t.net/addgene:27082 ; RRID:Addgene_27082)
