>Addgene plasmid #27082 | pCXLE-EGFP | addgene partial sequence | sequence record 33346 | 27082 with EGFP-N
GCCCTTGCTCACCATGGTGGCGAATTCTTTGCCAAAATGATGAGACAGCACAATAACCAGCACGTTGCCC
AGGAGCTGTAGGAAAAAGAAGAAGGCATGAACATGGTTAGCAGAGGCTCTAGAGCCGCCGGTCACACGCC
AGAAGCCGAACCCCGCCCTGCCCCGTCCCCCCCGAAGGCAGCCGTCCCCCCGCGGACAGCCCCGAGGCTG
GAGAGGGAGAAGGGGACGGCGGCGCGGCGACGCACGAAGGCCCTCCCCGCCCATTTCCTTCCTGCCGGCG
CCGCACCGCTTCGCCCCGCGCCCGCTAGAGGGGGTGCGGCGGCGCCTCCCAGATTTCGGCTCCGCACAGA
TTTGGGACAAAGGAAGTCCCTGCGCCCTCTCGCACGATTACCATAAAAGGCAATGGCTGCGGCTCGCCGC
GCCTCGACAGCC
