>Addgene plasmid #27082 | pCXLE-EGFP | addgene partial sequence | sequence record 77815 | EBVori-R 5'-gtgggagtgctatcctttgc-3'
GGGGGCGTGAATTTTCGCTGCTTGTCCTTTTCCTGCTGGTTGCTCCCATTCTTAGGTGAATTTAAGGAGG
CCAGGCTAAAGCCGTCGCATGTCTGATTGCTCACCAGGTAAATGTCGCTAATGTTTTCCAACGCGAGAAG
GTGTTGAGCGCGGAGCTGAGTGACGTGACAACATGGGTATGCCCAATTGAGATCCGCTAGTGAACCTCTT
CGAGGGACCTAATAACTTCGTATAGCATACATTATACGAAGTTATATTAAGGGTTCCGGCAATTGCCCCA
TGTTGGGAGGACGAAAATGGTGACAAGACAGATGGCCAGAAATACACCAACAGCACGCATGATGTCTACT
GGGGATTTATTCTTTAGTGCGGGGGAATACACGGCTTTTAATACGATTGAGGGCGTCTCCTAACAAGTTA
CATCACTCCTGCCCTTCCTCACCCTCATCTCCATCACCTCCTTCATCTCCGTCATCTCCGTCATCACCCT
CCGCGGCAGCCCCTTCCACCATAGGTGGAAACCAGGGAGGCAAATCTACTCCATCGTCAAAGCTGCACAC
AGTCACCCTGATATTGCAGGTAGGAGCGGGCTTTGTCATAACAAGGTCCTTAATCGCATCCTTCAAAACC
TCAGCAAATATATGAGTTTGTAAAAAGACCATGAAATAACAGACAATGGACTCCCTTAGCGGGCCAGGTT
GTGGGCCGGGTCCAGGGGCCATTCCAAAGGGGAGACGACTCAATGGTGTAAGACGACATTGTGGAATAGC
AAGGGCAGTTCCTCGCCTTAGGTTGTAAAGGGAGGTCTTACTACCTCCATATACGAACACACCGGCGACC
CAAGTTCCTTCGTCGGTAGTCCTTTCTACGTGACTCCTAGCCAGGAGAGCTCTTAAACCTTCTGCAATGT
TCTCAAATTTCGGGTTGGAACCTCCTTGACCACGATGCTTTCCAAACCACCCTCCTTTTT
