>Addgene plasmid #27082 | pCXLE-EGFP | addgene partial sequence | sequence record 121267 | pCAGGS5 5'-ggttcggcttctggcgtgtgacc-3'
AGCCTCTGCTAACCATGTTCATGCCTTCTTCTTTTTCCTACAGCTCCTGGGCAACGTGCTGGTTATTGTG
CTGTCTCATCATTTTGGCAAAGAATTCGCCACCATGGTGAGCAAGGGCGAGGAGCTGTTCACCGGGGTGG
TGCCCATCCTGGTCGAGCTGGACGGCGACGTAAACGGCCACAAGTTCAGCGTGTCCGGCGAGGGCGAGGG
CGATGCCACCTACGGCAAGCTGACCCTGAAGTTCATCTGCACCACCGGCAAGCTGCCCGTGCCCTGGCCC
ACCCTCGTGACCACCCTGACCTACGGCGTGCAGTGCTTCAGCCGCTACCCCGACCACATGAAGCAGCACG
ACTTCTTCAAGTCCGCCATGCCCGAAGGCTACGTCCAGGAGCGCACCATCTTCTTCAAGGACGACGGCAA
CTACAAGACCCGCGCCGAGGTGAAGTTCGAGGGCGACACCCTGGTGAACCGCATCGAGCTGAAGGGCATC
GACTTCAAGGAGGACGGCAACATCCTGGGGCACAAGCTGGAGTACAACTACAACAGCCACAACGTCTATA
TCATGGCCGACAAGCAGAAGAACGGCATCAAGGTGAACTTCAAGATCCGCCACAACATCGAGGACGGCAG
CGTGCAGCTCGCCGACCACTACCAGCAGAACACCCCCATCGGCGACGGCCCCGTGCTGCTGCCCGACAAC
CACTACCTGAGCACCCAGTCCGCCCTGAGCAAAGACCCCAACGAGAAGCGCGATCACATGGTCCTGCTGG
AGTTCGTGACCGCCGCCGGGATCACTCTCGGCATGGACGAGCTGTACAAGTAAGAATTCAAGCTTCGGGG
ACTAGTCATATGATAATCAACCTCTGGATTACAAAATTTGTGAAAGATTGACTGGTATTCTTAACTATGT
TGCTCCTTTTACGCTATGTGGATACGCTGCTTTAATGCCTTTGTATCATGCTATTGCTTCCCGTATGGCT
TTCATTTTCTCCTCCTTGTATAAATCCTGGTTGCTGTCTCTTTATGAGGAGTTGTGGCCCGTTGTCAGGC
AACGTGGCGTGGTGTGCACTGTGTTTGCTGACGCAACCCCC
